Addgene plasmid #105553: pENN.AAV.hSyn.Cre.WPRE.hGH
Purpose: AAV expression of Cre from hSyn promoter
Depositing lab: James M. Wilson.
Backbone
  Vector backbone: pAAV
  Vector type: Mammalian Expression, AAV, Cre/Lox
Growth in bacteria
  Bacterial resistance: Ampicillin, 100 μg/mL
  Growth temperature: 37°C
  Growth strain: NEB Stable
  Copy number: Unknown
Gene/Insert
  Gene/Insert name: Cre
  Promoter: hSyn
  Cloning method: Unknown
Terms and licenses: Academic/Nonprofit Terms; Industry Terms: Not Available to Industry
Depositor comments: Penn Vector Core number p2676
How to cite: pENN.AAV.hSyn.Cre.WPRE.hGH was a gift from James M. Wilson (Addgene plasmid # 105553 ; http://n2t.net/addgene:105553 ; RRID:Addgene_105553) For viral preps, please replace (Addgene plasmid # 105553) in the above sentence with: (Addgene viral prep # 105553-AAV1), (Addgene viral prep # 105553-AAV2), (Addgene viral prep # 105553-AAV5), (Addgene viral prep # 105553-AAV8), (Addgene viral prep # 105553-AAV9), or (Addgene viral prep # 105553-AAVrg)
