[The description below was written by a language model from this plasmid's Addgene catalogue record and pLannotate feature annotations shown in this document.]
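Description:
pENN.AAV.hSyn.Cre.WPRE.hGH is an AAV transfer (cis) plasmid on a pAAV backbone, designed to produce recombinant adeno-associated virus that delivers Cre recombinase to neurons. The 5.6 kb plasmid is propagated in E. coli through a high-copy ColE1/pUC-type origin and selected with ampicillin via the β-lactamase gene under its own promoter. An f1 phage origin is also present in the backbone, along with short annotated remnants of pBR322 bom and rop sequences. It is grown in a recombination-deficient strain, a usual precaution for keeping the repeat-rich ITRs intact.

The payload lies between AAV2 inverted terminal repeats, which supply the cis signals for genome replication and packaging when rep, cap and helper functions are provided in trans. One ITR is annotated as intact, while the other spans the sequence origin and is called only as several fragments, which is common for these structured repeats in sequencing-derived annotations. Within the ITRs, the human synapsin I promoter drives neuron-restricted transcription of the bacteriophage P1 Cre coding sequence. This is followed by a WPRE, which enhances transcript stability and expression, and the human growth hormone polyadenylation signal. A short fragment annotated as cPPT/CTS sits upstream of the promoter, and the record assigns it no function.

The expressed Cre catalyses recombination at loxP sites, so the vector is typically used to excise, invert or activate floxed alleles and Cre-dependent reporters or effectors selectively in neurons, in animals or in culture. The record indicates that viral preparations are available in several capsids, including a retrograde serotype suited to projection-based targeting.
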