Features (pLannotate 1.2.2; 16 found; start..end, strand, type, name):
      1..40      -  repeat_region  AAV2 ITR (fragment): inverted terminal repeat of adeno-associated virus serotype 2 inverted
     56..108     +  misc_feature   cPPT/CTS (fragment): central polypurine tract and central termination sequence of HIV-1
    135..582     +  promoter       hSyn promoter: human synapsin I promoter; confers neuron-specific expression (Kügler et al., 2003)
    597..1628    +  CDS            Cre: site-specific recombinase Cre is a site-specific recombinase from bacteriophage P1. Recombination occurs at loxP sequences.
   1642..2230    +  misc_feature   WPRE: woodchuck hepatitis virus posttranscriptional regulatory element
   2262..2738    +  polyA_signal   hGH poly(A) signal: human growth hormone polyadenylation signal
   2778..2918    +  repeat_region  AAV2 ITR: inverted terminal repeat of adeno-associated virus serotype 2 inverted
   2923..2974    -  misc_feature   bom (fragment): basis of mobility region from pBR322
   2993..3448    +  rep_origin     f1 ori (sequence partly withheld): f1 bacteriophage origin of replication; arrow indicates direction of (+) strand synthesis
   3449..3498    -  misc_feature   bom (fragment): basis of mobility region from pBR322
   3600..3635    -  CDS            rop (fragment): Rop protein, which maintains plasmids at low copy number; rop
   3730..3834    +  promoter       AmpR promoter: bla
   3835..4695    +  CDS            AmpR: β-lactamase; bla; confers resistance to ampicillin, carbenicillin, and related antibiotics
   4866..5454    +  rep_origin     ori: high-copy-number ColE1/pMB1/pBR322/pUC origin of replication
   5527..5554    +  repeat_region  AAV2 ITR (fragment): inverted terminal repeat of adeno-associated virus serotype 2 inverted
   5583..5       +  repeat_region  AAV2 ITR (fragment) (across the origin): inverted terminal repeat of adeno-associated virus serotype 2 inverted
>Addgene plasmid #105553 | pENN.AAV.hSyn.Cre.WPRE.hGH | addgene full sequence | sequence record 202451 | Addgene NGS Result
CGCAGAGAGGGAGTGGCCAACTCCATCACTAGGGGTTCCTGCGGCCGCACGCGTTTTTTAAAAGAAAAGG
GGGGATTGGGGGGTACAGTGCAGGGGAAAGAATAGTAGGATCTCTGCAGAGGGCCCTGCGTATGAGTGCA
AGTGGGTTTTAGGACCAGGATGAGGCGGGGTGGGGGTGCCTACCTGACGACCGACCCCGACCCACTGGAC
AAGCACCCAACCCCCATTCCCCAAATTGCGCATCCCCTATCAGAGAGGGGGAGGGGAAACAGGATGCGGC
GAGGCGCGTGCGCACTGCCAGCTTCAGCACCGCGGACAGTGCCTTCGCCCCCGCCTGGCGGCGCGCGCCA
CCGCCGCCTCAGCACTGAAGGCGCGCTGACGTCACTCGCCGGTCCCCCGCAAACTCCCCTTCCCGGCCAC
CTTGGTCGCGTCCGCGCCGCCGCCGGCCCAGCCGGACCGCACCACGCGAGGCGCGAGATAGGGGGGCACG
GGCGCGACCATCTGCGCTGCGGCGCCGGCGACTCAGCGCTGCCTCAGTCTGCGGTGGGCAGCGGAGGAGT
CGTGTCGTGCCTGAGAGCGCAGTCGAATTCGCCACCATGTCCAATTTACTGACCGTACACCAAAATTTGC
CTGCATTACCGGTCGATGCAACGAGTGATGAGGTTCGCAAGAACCTGATGGACATGTTCAGGGATCGCCA
GGCGTTTTCTGAGCATACCTGGAAAATGCTTCTGTCCGTTTGCCGGTCGTGGGCGGCATGGTGCAAGTTG
AATAACCGGAAATGGTTTCCCGCAGAACCTGAAGATGTTCGCGATTATCTTCTATATCTTCAGGCGCGCG
GTCTGGCAGTAAAAACTATCCAGCAACATTTGGGCCAGCTAAACATGCTTCATCGTCGGTCCGGGCTGCC
ACGACCAAGTGACAGCAATGCTGTTTCACTGGTTATGCGGCGGATCCGAAAAGAAAACGTTGATGCCGGT
GAACGTGCAAAACAGGCTCTAGCGTTCGAACGCACTGATTTCGACCAGGTTCGTTCACTCATGGAAAATA
GCGATCGCTGCCAGGATATACGTAATCTGGCATTTCTGGGGATTGCTTATAACACCCTGTTACGTATAGC
CGAAATTGCCAGGATCAGGGTTAAAGATATCTCACGTACTGACGGTGGGAGAATGTTAATCCATATTGGC
AGAACGAAAACGCTGGTTAGCACCGCAGGTGTAGAGAAGGCACTTAGCCTGGGGGTAACTAAACTGGTCG
AGCGATGGATTTCCGTCTCTGGTGTAGCTGATGATCCGAATAACTACCTGTTTTGCCGGGTCAGAAAAAA
TGGTGTTGCCGCGCCATCTGCCACCAGCCAGCTATCAACTCGCGCCCTGGAAGGGATTTTTGAAGCAACT
CATCGATTGATTTACGGCGCTAAGGATGACTCTGGTCAGAGATACCTGGCCTGGTCTGGACACAGTGCCC
GTGTCGGAGCCGCGCGAGATATGGCCCGCGCTGGAGTTTCAATACCGGAGATCATGCAAGCTGGTGGCTG
GACCAATGTAAATATTGTCATGAACTATATCCGTAACCTGGATAGTGAAACAGGGGCAATGGTGCGCCTG
CTGGAAGATGGCGATTAGCCAGCTTATCGATAATCAACCTCTGGATTACAAAATTTGTGAAAGATTGACT
GGTATTCTTAACTATGTTGCTCCTTTTACGCTATGTGGATACGCTGCTTTAATGCCTTTGTATCATGCTA
TTGCTTCCCGTATGGCTTTCATTTTCTCCTCCTTGTATAAATCCTGGTTGCTGTCTCTTTATGAGGAGTT
GTGGCCCGTTGTCAGGCAACGTGGCGTGGTGTGCACTGTGTTTGCTGACGCAACCCCCACTGGTTGGGGC
ATTGCCACCACCTGTCAGCTCCTTTCCGGAACTTTCGCTTTCCCCCTCCCTATTGCCACGGCGGAACTCA
TCGCCGCCTGCCTTGCCCGCTGCTGGACAGGGGCTCGGCTGTTGGGCACTGACAATTCCGTGGTGTTGTC
GGGGAAATCATCGTCCTTTCCTTGGCTGCTCGCCTATGTTGCCACCTGGATTCTGCGCGGGACGTCCTTC
TGCTACGTCCCTTCGGCCCTCAATCCAGCGGACCTTCCTTCCCGCGGCCTGCTGCCGGCTCTGCGGCCTC
TTCCGCGTCTTCGCCTTCGCCCTCAGACGAGTCGGATCTCCCTTTGGGCCGCCTCCCCGCATCGATACCG
AGCGCTGCTCGAGAGATCTACGGGTGGCATCCCTGTGACCCCTCCCCAGTGCCTCTCCTGGCCCTGGAAG
TTGCCACTCCAGTGCCCACCAGCCTTGTCCTAATAAAATTAAGTTGCATCATTTTGTCTGACTAGGTGTC
CTTCTATAATATTATGGGGTGGAGGGGGGTGGTATGGAGCAAGGGGCAAGTTGGGAAGACAACCTGTAGG
GCCTGCGGGGTCTATTGGGAACCAAGCTGGAGTGCAGTGGCACAATCTTGGCTCACTGCAATCTCCGCCT
CCTGGGTTCAAGCGATTCTCCTGCCTCAGCCTCCCGAGTTGTTGGGATTCCAGGCATGCATGACCAGGCT
CAGCTAATTTTTGTTTTTTTGGTAGAGACGGGGTTTCACCATATTGGCCAGGCTGGTCTCCAACTCCTAA
TCTCAGGTGATCTACCCACCTTGGCCTCCCAAATTGCTGGGATTACAGGCGTGAACCACTGCTCCCTTCC
CTGTCCTTCTGATTTTGTAGGTAACCACGTGCGGACCGAGCGGCCGCAGGAACCCCTAGTGATGGAGTTG
GCCACTCCCTCTCTGCGCGCTCGCTCGCTCACTGAGGCCGGGCGACCAAAGGTCGCCCGACGCCCGGGCT
TTGCCCGGGCGGCCTCAGTGAGCGAGCGAGCGCGCAGCTGCCTGCAGGGGCGCCTGATGCGGTATTTTCT
CCTTACGCATCTGTGCGGTATTTCACACCGCATA
[95 nt withheld, positions 2975-3069]
T
[46 nt withheld, positions 3071-3116]
C
[141 nt withheld, positions 3118-3258]
CCTTTGACGTTGGAGTCCACGTTCTTT
[37 nt withheld, positions 3286-3322]
ACTCTATCTCGGGCTATTCTTTTGATTTATAAGGGATTTTGCCGATTTCGGTCTATTGGTTAAAAAATGA
GCTGATTTAACAAAAATTTAACGCGAATTTTAACAAAATATTAACGTTTACAATTTTATGGTGCACTCTC
AGTACAATCTGCTCTGATGCCGCATAGTTAAGCCAGCCCCGACACCCGCCAACACCCGCTGACGCGCCCT
GACGGGCTTGTCTGCTCCCGGCATCCGCTTACAGACAAGCTGTGACCGTCTCCGGGAGCTGCATGTGTCA
GAGGTTTTCACCGTCATCACCGAAACGCGCGAGACGAAAGGGCCTCGTGATACGCCTATTTTTATAGGTT
AATGTCATGATAATAATGGTTTCTTAGACGTCAGGTGGCACTTTTCGGGGAAATGTGCGCGGAACCCCTA
TTTGTTTATTTTTCTAAATACATTCAAATATGTATCCGCTCATGAGACAATAACCCTGATAAATGCTTCA
ATAATATTGAAAAAGGAAGAGTATGAGTATTCAACATTTCCGTGTCGCCCTTATTCCCTTTTTTGCGGCA
TTTTGCCTTCCTGTTTTTGCTCACCCAGAAACGCTGGTGAAAGTAAAAGATGCTGAAGATCAGTTGGGTG
CACGAGTGGGTTACATCGAACTGGATCTCAACAGCGGTAAGATCCTTGAGAGTTTTCGCCCCGAAGAACG
TTTTCCAATGATGAGCACTTTTAAAGTTCTGCTATGTGGCGCGGTATTATCCCGTATTGACGCCGGGCAA
GAGCAACTCGGTCGCCGCATACACTATTCTCAGAATGACTTGGTTGAGTACTCACCAGTCACAGAAAAGC
ATCTTACGGATGGCATGACAGTAAGAGAATTATGCAGTGCTGCCATAACCATGAGTGATAACACTGCGGC
CAACTTACTTCTGACAACGATCGGAGGACCGAAGGAGCTAACCGCTTTTTTGCACAACATGGGGGATCAT
GTAACTCGCCTTGATCGTTGGGAACCGGAGCTGAATGAAGCCATACCAAACGACGAGCGTGACACCACGA
TGCCTGTAGCAATGGCAACAACGTTGCGCAAACTATTAACTGGCGAACTACTTACTCTAGCTTCCCGGCA
ACAATTAATAGACTGGATGGAGGCGGATAAAGTTGCAGGACCACTTCTGCGCTCGGCCCTTCCGGCTGGC
TGGTTTATTGCTGATAAATCTGGAGCCGGTGAGCGTGGGTCTCGCGGTATCATTGCAGCACTGGGGCCAG
ATGGTAAGCCCTCCCGTATCGTAGTTATCTACACGACGGGGAGTCAGGCAACTATGGATGAACGAAATAG
ACAGATCGCTGAGATAGGTGCCTCACTGATTAAGCATTGGTAACTGTCAGACCAAGTTTACTCATATATA
CTTTAGATTGATTTAAAACTTCATTTTTAATTTAAAAGGATCTAGGTGAAGATCCTTTTTGATAATCTCA
TGACCAAAATCCCTTAACGTGAGTTTTCGTTCCACTGAGCGTCAGACCCCGTAGAAAAGATCAAAGGATC
TTCTTGAGATCCTTTTTTTCTGCGCGTAATCTGCTGCTTGCAAACAAAAAAACCACCGCTACCAGCGGTG
GTTTGTTTGCCGGATCAAGAGCTACCAACTCTTTTTCCGAAGGTAACTGGCTTCAGCAGAGCGCAGATAC
CAAATACTGTTCTTCTAGTGTAGCCGTAGTTAGGCCACCACTTCAAGAACTCTGTAGCACCGCCTACATA
CCTCGCTCTGCTAATCCTGTTACCAGTGGCTGCTGCCAGTGGCGATAAGTCGTGTCTTACCGGGTTGGAC
TCAAGACGATAGTTACCGGATAAGGCGCAGCGGTCGGGCTGAACGGGGGGTTCGTGCACACAGCCCAGCT
TGGAGCGAACGACCTACACCGAACTGAGATACCTACAGCGTGAGCTATGAGAAAGCGCCACGCTTCCCGA
AGGGAGAAAGGCGGACAGGTATCCGGTAAGCGGCAGGGTCGGAACAGGAGAGCGCACGAGGGAGCTTCCA
GGGGGAAACGCCTGGTATCTTTATAGTCCTGTCGGGTTTCGCCACCTCTGACTTGAGCGTCGATTTTTGT
GATGCTCGTCAGGGGGGCGGAGCCTATGGAAAAACGCCAGCAACGCGGCCTTTTTACGGTTCCTGGCCTT
TTGCTGGCCTTTTGCTCACATGTCCTGCAGGCAGCTGCGCGCTCGCTCGCTCACTGAGGCCGCCCGGGCG
TCGGGCGACCTTTGGTCGCCCGGCCTCAGTGAGCGAGCGAGCG
